>Addgene plasmid #23490 | pDONR223-PRKD2 | depositor partial sequence | sequence record 10835 | Author sequence, M13pUC-fwd
ACGGATTTATTTTGACTGATAGTGACCTGTTCGTTGCAACAAATTGATGAGCAATGCTTTTTTATAATGC
CAACTTTGTACAAAAAAGTTGGCACCATGGCCACCGCCCCCTCTTATCCCGCCGGGCTCCCTGGCTCTCC
CGGGCCGGGGTCTCCTCCGCCCCCCGGCGGCCTAGAGCTGCAGTCGCCGCCACCGCTACTGCCCCAGATC
CCGGCCCCGGGTTCCGGGGTCTCCTTTCACATCCAGATCGGGCTGACCCGCGAGTTCGTGCTGTTGCCCG
CCGCCTCCGAGCTGGCTCATGTGAAGCAGCTGGCCTGTTCCATCGTGGACCAGAAGTTCCCTGAGTGTGG
CTTCTACGGCCTTTACGACAAGATCCTGCTTTTCAAACATGACCCCACGTCGGCCAACCTCCTGCAGCTG
GTGCGCTCGTCCGGAGACATCCAGGAGGGCGACCTGGTGGAGGTGGTGCTGTCGGCCTCGGCCACCTTCG
AGGACTTCCAGATCCGCCCGCACGCCCTCACGGTGCACTCCTATCGGGCGCCTGCCTTCTGTGATCACTG
CGGGGAGATGCTCTTCGGCCTAGTGCGCCAGGGCCTCAAGTGCGATGGCTGCGGGCTGAACTACCACAAG
CGCTGTGCCTTCAGCATCCCCAACAACTGTAGTGGGGCCCGCAAACGGCGCCTGTCATCCACGTCTCTGG
CCAGTGGCCACTCGGTGCGCCTCGGCACCTCCGAGTCCCTGCCCTGCACGGCTGAAGAGCTGAGCCGTAG
CACCACCGAACTCCTGCCTCGCCGTCCCCCGTCATCCTCTTCCTCCTCTTCTGCCTCATCGTATACGGGC
CGCCCCATTGAGCTGGACAGATGCTGCTCCCCAAGGTCAA
