>Addgene plasmid #23490 | pDONR223-PRKD2 | addgene partial sequence | sequence record 29319 | 23490 with M13pUC-fwd
ATAATGATTTTATTTTGACTGATAGTGACCTGTTCGTTGCAACAAATTGATGAGCAATGCTTTTTTATAA
TGCCAACTTTGTACAAAAAAGTTGGCACCATGGCCACCGCCCCCTCTTATCCCGCCGGGCTCCCTGGCTC
TCCCGGGCCGGGGTCTCCTCCGCCCCCCGGCGGCCTAGAGCTGCAGTCGCCGCCACCGCTACTGCCCCAG
ATCCCGGCCCCGGGTTCCGGGGTCTCCTTTCACATCCAGATCGGGCTGACCCGCGAGTTCGTGCTGTTGC
CCGCCGCCTCCGAGCTGGCTCATGTGAAGCAGCTGGCCTGTTCCATCGTGGACCAGAAGTTCCCTGAGTG
TGGCTTCTACGGCCTTTACGACAAGATCCTGCTTTTCAAACATGACCCCACGTCGGCCAACCTCCTGCAG
CTGGTGCGCTCGTCCGGAGACATCCAGGAGGGCGACCTGGTGGAGGTGGTGCTGTCGGCCTCGGCCACCT
TCGAGGACTTCCAGATCCGCCCGCACGCCCTCACGGTGCACTCCTATCGGGCGCCTGCCTTCTGTGATCA
CTGCGGGGAGATGCTCTTCGGCCTAGTGCGCCAGGGCCTCAAGTGCGATGGCTGCGGGCTGAACTACCAC
AAGCGCTGTGCCTTCAGC
