>Addgene plasmid #23490 | pDONR223-PRKD2 | depositor partial sequence | sequence record 46916 | Author sequence, M13-rev
AATATCAGCTGGGATGGCAATAATGATTTTATTTTGACTGATAGTGACCTGTTCGTTGCAACAAATTGAT
AAGCAATGCTTTCTTATAATGCCAACTTTGTACAAGAAAGTTGGCAAGAGAACACTGATGCGCTCCGCCA
GCCCCTGCATGTCGTGGTCCTGTGGTGGACAGGCCCCACCGAGATCCCTGTCCGTGGGCAGCCCAGACCC
AGGCAGCGGATGCTCTGCTGCAAACTGCTCCCAGCGCGCGTCGTCACTCTCATGCGTGATGTATCGCTCT
CCCATCTTCCCCTCCAGCTCTCGGAGGTCCAGCCACGTCTGGTACTCCTGTAACCAGGGGTGGCTGAGAG
ATTTGTCCACGCTGTAGCGTTTGCGCATCTTCACCTGCAGCAGGTTGTTGATGAGGTCAATGGCTCCAGC
TGAGATGTGGCTCCAGGGGCTGGCCGGGTACATGAAGGCGGCGTTCTGGATCTGGTCATTGATGTCCTCA
TCCTCGTTGAAAGGGAAGGTGCCGCTGAGGCTGACGTACATGATCACGCCCACTGACCACATGTCCAGCG
AGCGGTTGTAGCCCTGGTTGAGCAGCACCTCGGGTGCCAGGTAGGCCGGCGTGCCCACCACTGAGCGGCG
GAACGACTTCTCGCCGATGATGCGAGCAAAGCCAAAGTCACACAGCTTCACCTGAGGAAATGGGTCTGCT
GATGCCAGCAACACGTTTTCTGGTTTCAAGTCACAGTGGACAATGTTCTTGAAGTGAAGGTGTCTC
