[The description below was written by a language model from this plasmid's Addgene catalogue record.]
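Description:
pDONR223-PRKD2 is a Gateway entry-type clone built on the Invitrogen pDONR223 donor backbone (about 5 kb without insert), carrying the human PRKD2 open reading frame, which encodes protein kinase D2 (also known as PKD2 or nPKC-D2). The insert is roughly 2.6 kb and was introduced by Gateway recombination, so in the finished clone the ORF would be expected to sit between att recombination sites, although no feature table is provided to confirm the exact elements. The plasmid is maintained at high copy in standard E. coli cloning strains under spectinomycin selection. M13 forward and reverse primer sites flanking the insert are listed for sequence verification.

This construct is a shuttle for the coding sequence, not an expression vector. The record names no promoter driving PRKD2, and the depositors explicitly state that it should not be transfected directly. The ORF was deliberately cloned without a stop codon, so that recombination into a destination vector places it in frame with a C-terminal epitope tag and a vector-supplied stop codon. The depositors point to a companion set of lentiviral destination vectors (the pLX301–pLX304 series, supplied separately) for expressing such ORFs in mammalian cells. The clone belongs to a kit of ORF clones, and the associated publication concerns resistance to RAF inhibition through reactivation of the MAP kinase pathway. That context fits using these clones, once moved into expression vectors, in gain-of-function studies of kinase signalling and drug resistance.
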