Addgene plasmid #23490: pDONR223-PRKD2
Depositing lab: William Hahn & David Root. Depositing organization: Dana-Farber Cancer Institute. Publication: COT drives resistance to RAF inhibition through MAP kinase pathway reactivation. Johannessen CM, Boehm JS, Kim SY, Thomas SR, Wardwell L, Johnson LA, Emery CM, Stransky N, Cogdill AP, Barretina J, Caponigro G, Hieronymus H, Murray RR, Salehi-Ashtiani K, Hill DE, Vidal M, Zhao JJ, Yang X, Alkan O, Kim S, Harris JL, Wilson CJ, Myer VE, Finan PM, Root DE, Roberts TM, Golub T, Flaherty KT, Dummer R, Weber BL, Sellers WR, Schlegel R, Wargo JA, Hahn WC, Garraway LA. Nature. 2010 Dec 16;468(7326):968-72. doi: 10.1038/nature09627 PubMed 21107320.
Backbone
  Vector backbone: pDONR223
  Backbone manufacturer: Invitrogen
  Backbone size w/o insert (bp): 5005
  Vector type: Gateway Donor vector
Growth in bacteria
  Bacterial resistance: Spectinomycin, 50 μg/mL
  Growth temperature: 37°C
  Growth strain: DH5alpha
  Copy number: High Copy
Gene/Insert
  Gene/Insert name: PRKD2 (alt name: protein kinase D2)
  Species: H. sapiens (human)
  Insert size (bp): 2637
  Entrez Gene: PRKD2 (a.k.a. HSPC187, PKD2, nPKC-D2)
  Cloning method: Gateway Cloning
  Sequencing primers: 5′ M13pUC-fwd; 3′ M13rev
Terms and licenses: Academic/Nonprofit Terms; Industry Terms: Not Available to Industry
Depositor comments: The ORF has no Stop codon. This design enables easy recombination into a destination vector to add an epitope tag of choice and Stop codon to the ORF. Do NOT use this plasmid directly for transfections. A set of 4 custom lentiviral vectors is available ( pLX301 (http://www.addgene.org/25895/) , pLX302 (http://www.addgene.org/25896/) , pLX303 (http://www.addgene.org/25897/) , pLX304 (http://www.addgene.org/25890/) ) to be used to express these ORFs in mammalian cells. These plasmids are not included in the kit and must be ordered separately.
How to cite: pDONR223-PRKD2 was a gift from William Hahn & David Root (Addgene plasmid # 23490 ; http://n2t.net/addgene:23490 ; RRID:Addgene_23490)
